>Addgene plasmid #145030 | pPB-3xnls-Tq-Ca-FLITS | depositor full sequence | sequence record 287199 | pPB-3xnls-Tq-Ca-FLITS sequence 6628 bps
GGCGCGCCTTAACCCTAGAAAGATAGTCTGCGTAAAATTGACGCATGCATTCTTGAAATATTGCTCTCTC
TTTCTAAATAGCGCGAATCCGTCGCTGTGCATTTAGGACATCTCAGTCGCCGCTTGGAGCTCCCGTGAGG
CGTGCTTGTCAATGCGGTAAGTGTCACTGATTTTGAACTATAACGACCGCGTGAGTCAAAATGACGCATG
ATTATCTTTTACGTGACTTTTAAGATTTAACTCATACGATAATTATATTGTTATTTCATGTTCTACTTAC
GTGATAACTTATTATATATATATTTTCTTGTTATAGATATCATCGATAACAGGAAAGTTCCATTGGAGCC
AAGTACATTGAGTCAATAGGGACTTTCCAATGGGTTTTGCCCAGTACATAAGGTCAATGGGAGGTAAGCC
AATGGGTTTTTCCCATTACTGGCACGTATACTGAGTCATTAGGGACTTTCCAATGGGTTTTGCCCAGTAC
ATAAGGTCAATAGGGGTGAATCAACAGGAAAGTTCCATTGGAGCCAAGTACACTGAGTCAATAGGGACTT
TCCATTGGGTTTTGCCCAGTACAAAAGGTCAATAGGGGGTGAGTCAATGGGTTTTTCCCATTATTGGCAC
GTACATAAGGTCAATAGGGGTGAGTCATTGGGTTTTTCCAGCCAATTTAATTAAAACGCCATGTACTTTC
CCACCATTGACGTCAATGGGCTATTGAAACTAATGCAACGTGACCTTTAAACGGTACTTTCCCATAGCTG
ATTAATGGGAAAGTACCGTTCTCGAGCCAATACACGTCAATGGGAAGTGAAAGGGCAGCCAAAACGTAAC
ACCGCCCCGGTTTTCCCCTGGAAATTCCATATTGGCACGCATTCTATTGGCTGAGCTGCGTTCTACGTGG
GTATAAGAGGCGCGACCAGCGTCGGTACCGTCGCAGTCTTCGGTCTGACCACCGTAGAACGCAGAGCTCC
TCGCTGCAGGCAAGCTTGGTAAGTGCCGTGTGTGGTTCCCGCGGGCCTGGCCTCTTTACGGGTTATGGCC
CTTGCGTGCCTTGAATTACTTCCACGCCCCTGGCTGCAGTACGTGATTCTTGATCCCGAGCTTCGGGTTG
GAAGTGGGTGGGAGAGTTCGAGGCCTTGCGCTTAAGGAGCCCCTTCGCCTCGTGCTTGAGTTGAGGCCTG
GCCTGGGCGCTGGGGCCGCCGCGTGCGAATCTGGTGGCACCTTCGCGCCTGTCTCGCTGCTTTCGATAAG
TCTCTAGCCATTTAAAATTTTTGATGACCTGCTGCGACGCTTTTTTTCTGGCAAGATAGTCTTGTAAATG
CGGGCCAAGATCTGCACACTGGTATTTCGGTTTTTGGGGCCGCGGGCGGCGACGGGGCCCGTGCGTCCCA
GCGCACATGTTCGGCGAGGCGGGGCCTGCGAGCGCGGCCACCGAGAATCGGACGGGGGTAGTCTCAAGCT
GGCCGGCCTGCTCTGGTGCCTGGCCTCGCGCCGCCGTGTATCGCCCCGCCCTGGGCGGCAAGGCTGGCCC
GGTCGGCACCAGTTGCGTGAGCGGAAAGATGGCCGCTTCCCGGCCCTGCTGCAGGGAGCTCAAAATGGAG
GACGCGGCGCTCGGGAGAGCGGGCGGGTGAGTCACCCACACAAAGGAAAAGGGCCTTTCCGTCCTCAGCC
GTCGCTTCATGTGACTCCACGGAGTACCGGGCGCCGTCCAGGCACCTCGATTAGTTCTCGAGCTTTTGGA
GTACGTCGTCTTTAGGTTGGGGGGAGGGGTTTTATGCGATGGAGTTTCCCCACACTGAGTGGGTGGAGAC
TGAAGTTAGGCCAGCTTGGCACTTGATGTAATTCTCCTTGGAATTTGCCCTTTTTGAGTTTGGATCTTGG
TTCATTCTCAAGCCTCAGACAGTGGTTCAAAGTTTTTTTCTTCCATTTCAGGGATCCACTAGTAACGGCC
GCCAGTGTGCTGGAATTCCCACCATGGGATCAGATCCAAAAAAGAAGAGAAAGGTAGACCCGAAGAAAAA
GCGTAAGGTCGATCCCAAAAAGAAACGGAAAGTGGGATCACCGGTCGCCACCATGGTCGACTCTTCACGT
CGTAAGTGGAATAAGGCAGGTCACGCAGTCAGAGCTATAGGTCGGCTGAGCTCACCCGTGGTTGTCTATA
TCACCGCCGACAAGCAGAAGAACGGCATCAAGGCCAACTTCAAGATCCGCCACAACATCGAGGACGGCGG
CGTGCAGCTCGCCGACCACTACCAGCAGAACACCCCCATCGGCGACGGCCCCGTGCTGCTGCCCGACAAC
CACTACCTGAGCACCCAGTCCAAGCTGAGCAAAGACCCCAACGAGAAGCGCGATCACATGGTCCTGCTGG
AGTTCGTGACCGCCGCCGGGATCACTCTCGGCATGGACGAGCTGTACCAGGGTGGCAGCGGTGGCATGGT
GAGCAAGGGCGAGGAGCTGTTCACCGGGGTGGTGCCCATCCTGGTCGAGCTGGACGGCGACGTAAACGGC
CACAAGTTCAGCGTGTCCGGCGAGGGCGAGGGCGATGCCACCTACGGCAAGCTGACCCTGAAGTTCATCT
GCACCACCGGCAAGCTGCCCGTGCCCTGGCCCACCCTCGTGACCACCCTGTCCTGGGGCGTGCAGTGCTT
CGCCCGCTACCCCGACCACATGAAGCAGCACGACTTCTTCAAGTCCGCCATGCCCGAAGGCTACGTCCAG
GAGCGCACCATCTTCTTCAAGGACGACGGCAACTACAAGACCCGCGCCGAGGTGAAGTTCGAGGGCGACA
CCCTGGTGAACCGCATCGAGCTGAAGGGCATCGACTTCAAGGAGGACGGCAACATCCTGGGGCACAAGCT
GGAGTACAACTACTATAGCGACAACACGCGTGACCAACTGACTGAAGAGCAGATCGCAGAATTTAAAGAG
GCTTTCTCCCTATTTGACAAGGACGGGGATGGGACGATAACAACCAAGGAGCTGGGGACGGTGATGCGGT
CTCTGGGGCAGAACCCCACAGAAGCAGAGCTGCAGGACATGATCAATGAAGTAGATGCCGACGGTGACGG
CACATTCGACTTCCCTGAGTTCCTGACGATGATGGCAAGAAAAATGAATGACACAGACAGTGAAGAGGAA
ATTAGAGAAGCGTTCCGCGTGTTTGATAAGGACGGCAATGGCTACATCGGCGCAGCAGAGCTTCGCCACG
TGATGACAGACCTTGGAGAGAAGTTAACAGATGAGGAGGTTGATGAAATGATCAGGGTAGCAGACATCGA
TGGGGATGGTCAGGTAAACTACGAAGAGTTTGTCCAAATGATGACAGCGAAGTAGGTGTACAAGTAAAGC
GGCCGCTCGAGCATGCATCTAGAGGGCCCTATTCTATAGTGTCACCTAAATGCTAGAGCTCGCTGATCAG
CCTCGACTGTGCCTTCTAGTTGCCAGCCATCTGTTGTTTGCCCCTCCCCCGTGCCTTCCTTGACCCTGGA
AGGTGCCACTCCCACTGTCCTTTCCTAATAAAATGAGGAAATTGCATCGCATTGTCTGAGTAGGTGTCAT
TCTATTCTGGGGGGTGGGGTGGGGCAGGACAGCAAGGGGGAGGATTGGGAAGACAATAGCAGGCATGCTG
GGGATGCGGTGGGCTCTATGGCTTCTGAGGCGGAAAGAACCAGTGGCGGTAATACGGTTATCCACAGAAT
CAGGGGATAACGCAGGAAAGAACATGTGAGCAAAAGGCCAGCAAAAGGCCAGGAACCGTAAAAAGGCCGC
GTTGCTGGCGTTTTTCCATAGGCTCCGCCCCCCTGACGAGCATCACAAAAATCGACGCTCAAGTCAGAGG
TGGCGAAACCCGACAGGACTATAAAGATACCAGGCGTTTCCCCCTGGAAGCTCCCTCGTGCGCTCTCCTG
TTCCGACCCTGCCGCTTACCGGATACCTGTCCGCCTTTCTCCCTTCGGGAAGCGTGGCGCTTTCTCATAG
CTCACGCTGTAGGTATCTCAGTTCGGTGTAGGTCGTTCGCTCCAAGCTGGGCTGTGTGCACGAACCCCCC
GTTCAGCCCGACCGCTGCGCCTTATCCGGTAACTATCGTCTTGAGTCCAACCCGGTAAGACACGACTTAT
CGCCACTGGCAGCAGCCACTGGTAACAGGATTAGCAGAGCGAGGTATGTAGGCGGTGCTACAGAGTTCTT
GAAGTGGTGGCCTAACTACGGCTACACTAGAAGAACAGTATTTGGTATCTGCGCTCTGCTGAAGCCAGTT
ACCTTCGGAAAAAGAGTTGGTAGCTCTTGATCCGGCAAACAAACCACCGCTGGTAGCGGTGGTTTTTTTG
TTTGCAAGCAGCAGATTACGCGCAGAAAAAAAGGATCTCAAGAAGATCCTTTGATCTTTTCTACGGGGTC
TGACGCTCAGTGGAACGAAAACTCACGTTAAGGGATTTTGGTCATAACTTGTTTATTGCAGCTTATAATG
GTTACAAATAAAGCAATAGCATCACAAATTTCACAAATAAAGCATTTTTTTCACTGCATTCTAGTTGTGG
TTTGTCCAAACTCATCAATGTATCTTATCATGTCTGGATCCGCTTCAGGCACCGGGCTTGCGGGTCATGC
ACCAGGTGCGCGGTCCTTCGGGCACCTCGACGTCGGCGGTGACGGTGAAGCCGAGCCGCTCGTAGAAGGG
GAGGTTGCGGGGCGCGGAGGTCTCCAGGAAGGCGGGCACCCCGGCGCGCTCGGCCGCCTCCACTCCGGGG
AGCACGACGGCGCTGCCCAGACCCTTGCCCTGGTGGTCGGGCGAGACGCCGACGGTGGCCAGGAACCACG
CGGGCTCCTTGGGCCGGTGCGGCGCCAGGAGGCCTTCCATCTGTTGCTGCGCGGCCAGCCTGGAACCGCT
CAACTCGGCCATGCGCGGGCCGATCTCGGCGAACACCGCCCCCGCTTCGACGCTCTCCGGCGTGGTCCAG
ACCGCCACCGCGGCGCCGTCGTCCGCGACCCACACCTTGCCGATGTCGAGCCCGACGCGCGTGAGGAAGA
GTTCTTGCAGCTCGGTGACCCGCTCGATGTGGCGGTCCGGGTCGACGGTGTGGCGCGTGGCGGGGTAGTC
GGCGAACGCGGCGGCGAGGGTGCGTACGGCCCGGGGGACGTCGTCGCGGGTGGCGAGGCGCACCGTGGGC
TTGTACTCGGTCATGGTGGCCTGCAGAGTCGCTCTGTGTTCGAGGCCACACGCGTCACCTTAATATGCGA
AGTGGACCTGGGACCGCGCCGCCCCGACTGCATCTGCGTGTTTTCGCCAATGACAAGACGCTGGGCGGGG
TTTGTGTCATCATAGAACTAAAGACATGCAAATATATTTCTTCCGGGGACACCGCCAGCAAACGCGAGCA
ACGGGCCACGGGGATGAAGCAGCTGGCTAGCTAAAAGTTTTGTTACTTTATAGAAGAAATTTTGAGTTTT
TGTTTTTTTTTAATAAATAAATAAACATAAATAAATTGTTTGTTGAATTTATTATTAGTATGTAAGTGTA
AATATAATAAAACTTAATATCTATTCAAATTAATAAATAAACCTCGATATACAGACCGATAAAACACATG
CGTCAATTTTACGCATGATTATCTTTAACGTACGTCACAATATGATTATCTTTCTAGGGTTAATTCGAAC
AGCTGGTTCTTTCCGCCTCAGGACTCTTCCTTTTTCAATAAATCAATCTAAAGTATATATGAGTAAACTT
GGTCTGACAGTTACCAATGCTTAATCAGTGAGGCACCTATCTCAGCGATCTGTCTATTTCGTTCATCCAT
AGTTGCCTGACTCCCCGTCGTGTAGATAACTACGATACGGGAGGGCTTACCATCTGGCCCCAGTGCTGCA
ATGATACCGCGAGACCCACGCTCACCGGCTCCAGATTTATCAGCAATAAACCAGCCAGCCGGAAGGGCCG
AGCGCAGAAGTGGTCCTGCAACTTTATCCGCCTCCATCCAGTCTATTAATTGTTGCCGGGAAGCTAGAGT
AAGTAGTTCGCCAGTTAATAGTTTGCGCAACGTTGTTGCCATTGCTACAGGCATCGTGGTGTCACGCTCG
TCGTTTGGTATGGCTTCATTCAGCTCCGGTTCCCAACGATCAAGGCGAGTTACATGATCCCCCATGTTGT
GCAAAAAAGCGGTTAGCTCCTTCGGTCCTCCGATCGTTGTCAGAAGTAAGTTGGCCGCAGTGTTATCACT
CATGGTTATGGCAGCACTGCATAATTCTCTTACTGTCATGCCATCCGTAAGATGCTTTTCTGTGACTGGT
GAGTACTCAACCAAGTCATTCTGAGAATAGTGTATGCGGCGACCGAGTTGCTCTTGCCCGGCGTCAATAC
GGGATAATACCGCGCCACATAGCAGAACTTTAAAAGTGCTCATCATTGGAAAACGTTCTTCGGGGCGAAA
ACTCTCAAGGATCTTACCGCTGTTGAGATCCAGTTCGATGTAACCCACTCGTGCACCCAACTGATCTTCA
GCATCTTTTACTTTCACCAGCGTTTCTGGGTGAGCAAAAACAGGAAGGCAAAATGCCGCAAAAAAGGGAA
TAAGGGCGACACGGAAATGTTGAATACTCATACTCTTCCTTTTTCAAT
Features (pLannotate 1.2.2; 16 found; start..end, strand, type, name):
    440..975     +  promoter       mCMV promoter: mouse cytomegalovirus (CMV) immediate early promoter
    999..1941    +  intron         EF-1α intron A: intron upstream of the start codon of human EF-1α
   1996..2016    +  CDS            SV40 NLS: nuclear localization signal of SV40 (simian virus 40) large T antigen
   2077..3342    +  CDS            GCaMP2 (fragment): GCaMP2 is a basic (constitutively fluorescent) green fluorescent protein published in 2006, derived from Aequorea victoria.
   3393..3411    -  promoter       SP6 promoter: promoter for bacteriophage SP6 RNA polymerase
   3437..3661    +  polyA_signal   bGH poly(A) signal: bovine growth hormone polyadenylation signal
   3665..3683    +  promoter       SV40 promoter (fragment): SV40 enhancer and early promoter
   3793..4381    -  rep_origin     ori: high-copy-number ColE1/pMB1/pBR322/pUC origin of replication
   4456..4590    +  polyA_signal   SV40 poly(A) signal: SV40 polyadenylation signal
   4595..5194    -  CDS            PuroR: puromycin N-acetyltransferase; pac from Streptomyces alboniger; confers resistance to puromycin
   5201..5330    -  promoter       HSV TK promoter (fragment): herpes simplex virus thymidine kinase promoter
   5317..5415    +  CDS            UL24 (fragment): UL24_EHV1B - Experimental evidence at transcript level: Swiss-Prot protein existence level 2. May participate in nuclear egress of viral particles. Plays a role in the dispersal of several host nucleolar proteins including NCL/nucleolin and NPM1. Since deletion of host NCL/nucleolin negatively impact on nuclear egress, UL24 supposedly acts on this process through its effect on host nucleoli (By similarity). From Equine herpesvirus 1 (strain Ab4p) (EHV-1) (Equine abortion virus).
   5669..5691    -  promoter       SV40 promoter (fragment): SV40 enhancer and early promoter
   5693..5710    -  promoter       AmpR promoter (fragment): bla
   5751..6611    -  CDS            AmpR: β-lactamase; bla; confers resistance to ampicillin, carbenicillin, and related antibiotics
   6612..6628    -  promoter       AmpR promoter (fragment): bla
