>Addgene plasmid #145030 | pPB-3xnls-Tq-Ca-FLITS | addgene full sequence | sequence record 308813 | Addgene NGS Result
TATTGTTATTTCATGTTCTACTTACGTGATAACTTATTATATATATATTTTCTTGTTATAGATATCATCG
ATAACAGGAAAGTTCCATTGGAGCCAAGTACATTGAGTCAATAGGGACTTTCCAATGGGTTTTGCCCAGT
ACATAAGGTCAATGGGAGGTAAGCCAATGGGTTTTTCCCATTACTGGCACGTATACTGAGTCATTAGGGA
CTTTCCAATGGGTTTTGCCCAGTACATAAGGTCAATAGGGGTGAATCAACAGGAAAGTTCCATTGGAGCC
AAGTACACTGAGTCAATAGGGACTTTCCATTGGGTTTTGCCCAGTACAAAAGGTCAATAGGGGGTGAGTC
AATGGGTTTTTCCCATTATTGGCACGTACATAAGGTCAATAGGGGTGAGTCATTGGGTTTTTCCAGCCAA
TTTAATTAAAACGCCATGTACTTTCCCACCATTGACGTCAATGGGCTATTGAAACTAATGCAACGTGACC
TTTAAACGGTACTTTCCCATAGCTGATTAATGGGAAAGTACCGTTCTCGAGCCAATACACGTCAATGGGA
AGTGAAAGGGCAGCCAAAACGTAACACCGCCCCGGTTTTCCCCTGGAAATTCCATATTGGCACGCATTCT
ATTGGCTGAGCTGCGTTCTACGTGGGTATAAGAGGCGCGACCAGCGTCGGTACCGTCGCAGTCTTCGGTC
TGACCACCGTAGAACGCAGAGCTCCTCGCTGCAGGCAAGCTTGGTAAGTGCCGTGTGTGGTTCCCGCGGG
CCTGGCCTCTTTACGGGTTATGGCCCTTGCGTGCCTTGAATTACTTCCACGCCCCTGGCTGCAGTACGTG
ATTCTTGATCCCGAGCTTCGGGTTGGAAGTGGGTGGGAGAGTTCGAGGCCTTGCGCTTAAGGAGCCCCTT
CGCCTCGTGCTTGAGTTGAGGCCTGGCCTGGGCGCTGGGGCCGCCGCGTGCGAATCTGGTGGCACCTTCG
CGCCTGTCTCGCTGCTTTCGATAAGTCTCTAGCCATTTAAAATTTTTGATGACCTGCTGCGACGCTTTTT
TTCTGGCAAGATAGTCTTGTAAATGCGGGCCAAGATCTGCACACTGGTATTTCGGTTTTTGGGGCCGCGG
GCGGCGACGGGGCCCGTGCGTCCCAGCGCACATGTTCGGCGAGGCGGGGCCTGCGAGCGCGGCCACCGAG
AATCGGACGGGGGTAGTCTCAAGCTGGCCGGCCTGCTCTGGTGCCTGGCCTCGCGCCGCCGTGTATCGCC
CCGCCCTGGGCGGCAAGGCTGGCCCGGTCGGCACCAGTTGCGTGAGCGGAAAGATGGCCGCTTCCCGGCC
CTGCTGCAGGGAGCTCAAAATGGAGGACGCGGCGCTCGGGAGAGCGGGCGGGTGAGTCACCCACACAAAG
GAAAAGGGCCTTTCCGTCCTCAGCCGTCGCTTCATGTGACTCCACGGAGTACCGGGCGCCGTCCAGGCAC
CTCGATTAGTTCTCGAGCTTTTGGAGTACGTCGTCTTTAGGTTGGGGGGAGGGGTTTTATGCGATGGAGT
TTCCCCACACTGAGTGGGTGGAGACTGAAGTTAGGCCAGCTTGGCACTTGATGTAATTCTCCTTGGAATT
TGCCCTTTTTGAGTTTGGATCTTGGTTCATTCTCAAGCCTCAGACAGTGGTTCAAAGTTTTTTTCTTCCA
TTTCAGGGATCCACTAGTAACGGCCGCCAGTGTGCTGGAATTCCCACCATGGGATCAGATCCAAAAAAGA
AGAGAAAGGTAGACCCGAAGAAAAAGCGTAAGGTCGATCCCAAAAAGAAACGGAAAGTGGGATCACCGGT
CGCCACCATGGTCGACTCTTCACGTCGTAAGTGGAATAAGGCAGGTCACGCAGTCAGAGCTATAGGTCGG
CTGAGCTCACCCGTGGTTGTCTATATCACCGCCGACAAGCAGAAGAACGGCATCAAGGCCAACTTCAAGA
TCCGCCACAACATCGAGGACGGCGGCGTGCAGCTCGCCGACCACTACCAGCAGAACACCCCCATCGGCGA
CGGCCCCGTGCTGCTGCCCGACAACCACTACCTGAGCACCCAGTCCAAGCTGAGCAAAGACCCCAACGAG
AAGCGCGATCACATGGTCCTACTGGAGTTCGTGACCGCCGCCGGGATCACTCTCGGCATGGACGAGCTGT
ACCAGGGTGGCAGCGGTGGCATGGTGAGCAAGGGCGAGGAGCTGTTCACCGGGGTGGTGCCCATCCTGGT
CGAGCTGGACGGCGACGTAAACGGCCACAAGTTCAGCGTGTCCGGCGAGGGCGAGGGCGATGCCACCTAC
GGCAAGCTGACCCTGAAGTTCATCTGCACCACCGGCAAGCTGCCCGTGCCCTGGCCCACCCTCGTGACCA
CCCTGTCCTGGGGCGTGCAGTGCTTCGCCCGCTACCCCGACCACATGAAGCAGCACGACTTCTTCAAGTC
CGCCATGCCCGAAGGCTACGTCCAGGAGCGCACCATCTTCTTCAAGGACGACGGCAACTACAAGACCCGC
GCCGAGGTGAAGTTCGAGGGCGACACCCTGGTGAACCGCATCGAGCTGAAGGGCATCGACTTCAAGGAGG
ACGGCAACATCCTGGGGCACAAGCTGGAGTACAACTACTATAGCGACAACACGCGTGACCAACTGACTGA
AGAGCAGATCGCAGAATTTAAAGAGGCTTTCTCCCTATTTGACAAGGACGGGGATGGGACGATAACAACC
AAGGAGCTGGGGACGGTGATGCGGTCTCTGGGGCAGAACCCCACAGAAGCAGAGCTGCAGGACATGATCA
ATGAAGTAGATGCCGACGGTGACGGCACATTCGACTTCCCTGAGTTCCTGACGATGATGGCAAGAAAAAT
GAATGACACAGACAGTGAAGAGGAAATTAGAGAAGCGTTCCGCGTGTTTGATAAGGACGGCAATGGCTAC
ATCGGCGCAGCAGAGCTTCGCCACGTGATGACAGACCTTGGAGAGAAGTTAACAGATGAGGAGGTTGATG
AAATGATCAGGGTAGCAGACATCGATGGGGATGGTCAGGTAAACTACGAAGAGTTTGTCCAAATGATGAC
AGCGAAGTAGGTGTACAAGTAAAGCGGCCGCTCGAGCATGCATCTAGAGGGCCCTATTCTATAGTGTCAC
CTAAATGCTAGAGCTCGCTGATCAGCCTCGACTGTGCCTTCTAGTTGCCAGCCATCTGTTGTTTGCCCCT
CCCCCGTGCCTTCCTTGACCCTGGAAGGTGCCACTCCCACTGTCCTTTCCTAATAAAATGAGGAAATTGC
ATCGCATTGTCTGAGTAGGTGTCATTCTATTCTGGGGGGTGGGGTGGGGCAGGACAGCAAGGGGGAGGAT
TGGGAAGACAATAGCAGGCATGCTGGGGATGCGGTGGGCTCTATGGCTTCTGAGGCGGAAAGAACCAGTG
GCGGTAATACGGTTATCCACAGAATCAGGGGATAACGCAGGAAAGAACATGTGAGCAAAAGGCCAGCAAA
AGGCCAGGAACCGTAAAAAGGCCGCGTTGCTGGCGTTTTTCCATAGGCTCCGCCCCCCTGACGAGCATCA
CAAAAATCGACGCTCAAGTCAGAGGTGGCGAAACCCGACAGGACTATAAAGATACCAGGCGTTTCCCCCT
GGAAGCTCCCTCGTGCGCTCTCCTGTTCCGACCCTGCCGCTTACCGGATACCTGTCCGCCTTTCTCCCTT
CGGGAAGCGTGGCGCTTTCTCATAGCTCACGCTGTAGGTATCTCAGTTCGGTGTAGGTCGTTCGCTCCAA
GCTGGGCTGTGTGCACGAACCCCCCGTTCAGCCCGACCGCTGCGCCTTATCCGGTAACTATCGTCTTGAG
TCCAACCCGGTAAGACACGACTTATCGCCACTGGCAGCAGCCACTGGTAACAGGATTAGCAGAGCGAGGT
ATGTAGGCGGTGCTACAGAGTTCTTGAAGTGGTGGCCTAACTACGGCTACACTAGAAGAACAGTATTTGG
TATCTGCGCTCTGCTGAAGCCAGTTACCTTCGGAAAAAGAGTTGGTAGCTCTTGATCCGGCAAACAAACC
ACCGCTGGTAGCGGTGGTTTTTTTGTTTGCAAGCAGCAGATTACGCGCAGAAAAAAAGGATCTCAAGAAG
ATCCTTTGATCTTTTCTACGGGGTCTGACGCTCAGTGGAACGAAAACTCACGTTAAGGGATTTTGGTCAT
AACTTGTTTATTGCAGCTTATAATGGTTACAAATAAAGCAATAGCATCACAAATTTCACAAATAAAGCAT
TTTTTTCACTGCATTCTAGTTGTGGTTTGTCCAAACTCATCAATGTATCTTATCATGTCTGGATCCGCTT
CAGGCACCGGGCTTGCGGGTCATGCACCAGGTGCGCGGTCCTTCGGGCACCTCGACGTCGGCGGTGACGG
TGAAGCCGAGCCGCTCGTAGAAGGGGAGGTTGCGGGGCGCGGAGGTCTCCAGGAAGGCGGGCACCCCGGC
GCGCTCGGCCGCCTCCACTCCGGGGAGCACGACGGCGCTGCCCAGACCCTTGCCCTGGTGGTCGGGCGAG
ACGCCGACGGTGGCCAGGAACCACGCGGGCTCCTTGGGCCGGTGCGGCGCCAGGAGGCCTTCCATCTGTT
GCTGCGCGGCCAGCCTGGAACCGCTCAACTCGGCCATGCGCGGGCCGATCTCGGCGAACACCGCCCCCGC
TTCGACGCTCTCCGGCGTGGTCCAGACCGCCACCGCGGCGCCGTCGTCCGCGACCCACACCTTGCCGATG
TCGAGCCCGACGCGCGTGAGGAAGAGTTCTTGCAGCTCGGTGACCCGCTCGATGTGGCGGTCCGGGTCGA
CGGTGTGGCGCGTGGCGGGGTAGTCGGCGAACGCGGCGGCGAGGGTGCGTACGGCCCGGGGGACGTCGTC
GCGGGTGGCGAGGCGCACCGTGGGCTTGTACTCGGTCATGGTGGCCTGCAGAGTCGCTCTGTGTTCGAGG
CCACACGCGTCACCTTAATATGCGAAGTGGACCTGGGACCGCGCCGCCCCGACTGCATCTGCGTGTTTTC
GCCAATGACAAGACGCTGGGCGGGGTTTGTGTCATCATAGAACTAAAGACATGCAAATATATTTCTTCCG
GGGACACCGCCAGCAAACGCGAGCAACGGGCCACGGGGATGAAGCAGCTGGCTAGCTAAAAGTTTTGTTA
CTTTATAGAAGAAATTTTGAGTTTTTGTTTTTTTTTAATAAATAAATAAACATAAATAAATTGTTTGTTG
AATTTATTATTAGTATGTAAGTGTAAATATAATAAAACTTAATATCTATTCAAATTAATAAATAAACCTC
GATATACAGACCGATAAAACACATGCGTCAATTTTACGCATGATTATCTTTAACGTACGTCACAATATGA
TTATCTTTCTAGGGTTAATTCGAACAGCTGGTTCTTTCCGCCTCAGGACTCTTCCTTTTTCAATAAATCA
ATCTAAAGTATATATGAGTAAACTTGGTCTGACAGTTACCAATGCTTAATCAGTGAGGCACCTATCTCAG
CGATCTGTCTATTTCGTTCATCCATAGTTGCCTGACTCCCCGTCGTGTAGATAACTACGATACGGGAGGG
CTTACCATCTGGCCCCAGTGCTGCAATGATACCGCGAGACCCACGCTCACCGGCTCCAGATTTATCAGCA
ATAAACCAGCCAGCCGGAAGGGCCGAGCGCAGAAGTGGTCCTGCAACTTTATCCGCCTCCATCCAGTCTA
TTAATTGTTGCCGGGAAGCTAGAGTAAGTAGTTCGCCAGTTAATAGTTTGCGCAACGTTGTTGCCATTGC
TACAGGCATCGTGGTGTCACGCTCGTCGTTTGGTATGGCTTCATTCAGCTCCGGTTCCCAACGATCAAGG
CGAGTTACATGATCCCCCATGTTGTGCAAAAAAGCGGTTAGCTCCTTCGGTCCTCCGATCGTTGTCAGAA
GTAAGTTGGCCGCAGTGTTATCACTCATGGTTATGGCAGCACTGCATAATTCTCTTACTGTCATGCCATC
CGTAAGATGCTTTTCTGTGACTGGTGAGTACTCAACCAAGTCATTCTGAGAATAGTGTATGCGGCGACCG
AGTTGCTCTTGCCCGGCGTCAATACGGGATAATACCGCGCCACATAGCAGAACTTTAAAAGTGCTCATCA
TTGGAAAACGTTCTTCGGGGCGAAAACTCTCAAGGATCTTACCGCTGTTGAGATCCAGTTCGATGTAACC
CACTCGTGCACCCAACTGATCTTCAGCATCTTTTACTTTCACCAGCGTTTCTGGGTGAGCAAAAACAGGA
AGGCAAAATGCCGCAAAAAAGGGAATAAGGGCGACACGGAAATGTTGAATACTCATACTCTTCCTTTTTC
AATGGCGCGCCTTAACCCTAGAAAGATAGTCTGCGTAAAATTGACGCATGCATTCTTGAAATATTGCTCT
CTCTTTCTAAATAGCGCGAATCCGTCGCTGTGCATTTAGGACATCTCAGTCGCCGCTTGGAGCTCCCGTG
AGGCGTGCTTGTCAATGCGGTAAGTGTCACTGATTTTGAACTATAACGACCGCGTGAGTCAAAATGACGC
ATGATTATCTTTTACGTGACTTTTAAGATTTAACTCATACGATAATTA
Features (pLannotate 1.2.2; 16 found; start..end, strand, type, name):
    185..720     +  promoter       mCMV promoter: mouse cytomegalovirus (CMV) immediate early promoter
    744..1686    +  intron         EF-1α intron A: intron upstream of the start codon of human EF-1α
   1741..1761    +  CDS            SV40 NLS: nuclear localization signal of SV40 (simian virus 40) large T antigen
   1822..3087    +  CDS            GCaMP2 (fragment): GCaMP2 is a basic (constitutively fluorescent) green fluorescent protein published in 2006, derived from Aequorea victoria.
   3138..3156    -  promoter       SP6 promoter: promoter for bacteriophage SP6 RNA polymerase
   3182..3406    +  polyA_signal   bGH poly(A) signal: bovine growth hormone polyadenylation signal
   3410..3428    +  promoter       SV40 promoter (fragment): SV40 enhancer and early promoter
   3538..4126    -  rep_origin     ori: high-copy-number ColE1/pMB1/pBR322/pUC origin of replication
   4201..4335    +  polyA_signal   SV40 poly(A) signal: SV40 polyadenylation signal
   4340..4939    -  CDS            PuroR: puromycin N-acetyltransferase; pac from Streptomyces alboniger; confers resistance to puromycin
   4946..5075    -  promoter       HSV TK promoter (fragment): herpes simplex virus thymidine kinase promoter
   5062..5160    +  CDS            UL24 (fragment): UL24_EHV1B - Experimental evidence at transcript level: Swiss-Prot protein existence level 2. May participate in nuclear egress of viral particles. Plays a role in the dispersal of several host nucleolar proteins including NCL/nucleolin and NPM1. Since deletion of host NCL/nucleolin negatively impact on nuclear egress, UL24 supposedly acts on this process through its effect on host nucleoli (By similarity). From Equine herpesvirus 1 (strain Ab4p) (EHV-1) (Equine abortion virus).
   5414..5436    -  promoter       SV40 promoter (fragment): SV40 enhancer and early promoter
   5438..5455    -  promoter       AmpR promoter (fragment): bla
   5496..6356    -  CDS            AmpR: β-lactamase; bla; confers resistance to ampicillin, carbenicillin, and related antibiotics
   6357..6373    -  promoter       AmpR promoter (fragment): bla
