[The description below was written by a language model from this plasmid's Addgene catalogue record and pLannotate feature annotations shown in this document.]
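Description:
pPB-3xnls-Tq-Ca-FLITS is a 6.6 kb piggyBac-based mammalian expression plasmid carrying a nuclear-targeted version of Tq-Ca-FLITS, a synthetic genetically encoded calcium indicator built on mTurquoise that reports calcium through changes in both fluorescence lifetime and intensity. It is propagated in E. coli as a high-copy plasmid through a ColE1/pUC-type origin with ampicillin selection (β-lactamase). For mammalian cells it carries a puromycin N-acetyltransferase cassette, annotated as driven by an HSV TK promoter fragment and terminated by an SV40 poly(A) signal.

The catalogue lists the promoter simply as CMV. The feature annotation identifies it more specifically as the mouse cytomegalovirus immediate early promoter, followed by the EF-1α intron A, an arrangement generally used to strengthen and stabilise transgene expression. Downstream, the open reading frame begins with an SV40 large T antigen nuclear localisation signal. Only one copy is annotated, although the name indicates three. The sensor coding region follows; the annotation software labels it as a GCaMP2 fragment, which probably reflects sequence similarity among calcium sensors of this type rather than the presence of the green sensor itself. The insert sits between EcoRI and NotI sites and is terminated by a bGH poly(A) signal. Both the depositor and sequencing-derived records give the same feature set, differing only in their start coordinate.

The piggyBac terminal repeats that would allow transposase-mediated genomic integration are not annotated in either table, so their positions cannot be stated from the record. The backbone and the puromycin marker suggest use in making stable cell lines for quantitative nuclear calcium imaging by fluorescence lifetime microscopy.
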