Addgene plasmid #145030: pPB-3xnls-Tq-Ca-FLITS
Purpose: piggyBac vector for expressing a Turquoise calcium sensor (GECI) that reports with lifetime and intensity changes
Depositing lab: Dorus Gadella. Depositing organization: University of Amsterdam. Publication: A turquoise fluorescence lifetime-based biosensor for quantitative imaging of intracellular calcium. van der Linden FH, Mahlandt EK, Arts JJG, Beumer J, Puschhof J, de Man SMA, Chertkova AO, Ponsioen B, Clevers H, van Buul JD, Postma M, Gadella TWJ Jr, Goedhart J. Nat Commun. 2021 Dec 9;12(1):7159. doi: 10.1038/s41467-021-27249-w. PubMed 34887382.
Backbone
  Vector backbone: piggyBac
  Vector type: Mammalian Expression
  Selectable markers: Puromycin
Growth in bacteria
  Bacterial resistance: Ampicillin, 100 μg/mL
  Growth temperature: 37°C
  Growth strain: DH5alpha
  Copy number: High Copy
Gene/Insert
  Gene/Insert name: 3xnls-Tq-Ca-FLITS (alt name: mTurquoise calcium biosensor)
  Species: Synthetic
  Promoter: CMV
  Tag / fusion protein: 3xnls-Tq-Ca-FLITS
  Cloning method: Restriction Enzyme; 5′ cloning site EcoRI (not destroyed); 3′ cloning site NotI (not destroyed)
  Sequencing primers: 5′ CMV Forward
Terms and licenses: Academic/Nonprofit Terms; Industry Terms: Not Available to Industry
Depositor comments: Read the preprint at bioRxiv: doi.org/10.1101/2021.06.21.449214
How to cite: pPB-3xnls-Tq-Ca-FLITS was a gift from Dorus Gadella (Addgene plasmid # 145030 ; http://n2t.net/addgene:145030 ; RRID:Addgene_145030)
